Addgene plasmid #36187: pZHY501
Depositing lab: Daniel Voytas. Depositing organization: University of Minnesota. Publication: TALENs enable efficient plant genome engineering. Zhang Y, Zhang F, Li X, Baller JA, Qi Y, Starker CG, Bogdanove AJ, Voytas DF. Plant Physiol. 2012 Nov 2. 10.1104/pp.112.205179 PubMed 23124327.
Backbone
  Vector backbone: pCP4
  Total vector size (bp): 7498
  Modifications to backbone: Golden Gate compatible (see Cermak, et al., 2011) expression vector for TALENs. TAL-DNA binding domain can be removed via BamHI and XbaI digestion.
  Selectable markers: LEU2
Growth in bacteria
  Bacterial resistance: Ampicillin, 100 μg/mL
  Growth temperature: 37°C
  Growth strain: DH5alpha
  Copy number: High Copy
Gene/Insert
  Gene/Insert name: Homodimeric FokI Nuclease
  Mutation: delta152,+63 truncation to TAL backbone
  Promoter: TEV
  Tag / fusion protein: ACV5 (N terminal on backbone)
  Cloning method: Unknown
  Sequencing primers: 5′ ttggcgtcggcaaacagtgg; 3′ ttaaaagtttatctcaccg
Terms and licenses: Academic/Nonprofit Terms; Industry Terms: Not Available to Industry
Depositor comments: Note that there are some minor discrepancies between the Addgene quality control sequence and the sequence from the depositor. These differences will not affect the function of the plasmid.
How to cite: pZHY501 was a gift from Daniel Voytas (Addgene plasmid # 36187 ; http://n2t.net/addgene:36187 ; RRID:Addgene_36187)
