[The description below was written by a language model from this plasmid's Addgene catalogue record and pLannotate feature annotations shown in this document.]
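Description:
pZHY501 is a yeast–E. coli shuttle vector built on the pCP4 backbone that serves as a Golden Gate-compatible destination plasmid for assembling and expressing TAL effector nucleases (TALENs). In bacteria it is maintained at high copy from a ColE1/pUC-type origin under ampicillin selection (AmpR). In Saccharomyces cerevisiae it carries a CEN/ARS element for stable low-copy propagation and a LEU2 cassette with its own promoter for leucine auxotrophic selection.

The payload is a truncated TAL effector scaffold fused to the wild-type, homodimeric FokI cleavage domain. The annotated N-terminal TAL fragment (matched to avrXa10) and a short C-terminal TAL fragment (matched to avrBs3) correspond to the recorded delta152/+63 truncation of the TAL backbone. The C-terminal piece runs directly into the FokI nuclease fragment, which is followed by a NOS terminator. Between the two TAL fragments sits a lacZα stuffer in reverse orientation with its lac promoter, operator and CAP site. This most likely acts as the placeholder replaced by a custom repeat array during Golden Gate assembly, allowing blue/white screening, though the record does not say so explicitly. The catalogue lists an N-terminal AcV5 epitope tag, which the feature table does not annotate. It also gives the promoter as "TEV", whereas the feature table shows a yeast TEF1 promoter immediately upstream of the TAL open reading frame across the circular junction, so TEF1 appears to be the driving promoter.

The assembled DNA-binding domain can be excised with BamHI and XbaI for transfer to other vectors. The associated work concerns TALEN-based plant genome engineering, and the yeast elements suit expression of assembled TALENs in yeast, though the record does not specify an assay.
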