Features (pLannotate 1.2.2; 26 found; start..end, strand, type, name):
     13..474     +  CDS            avrXa10 (fragment): AVX10_XANOO - Experimental evidence at protein level: Swiss-Prot protein existence level 1. Avirulence protein. Induces the hypersensitive response (HR)in rice plants carrying the resistance gene Xa10. Activity depends on the presence of the core repeat domains; replacement with repeat domains from other proteins (AvrBs3 of X.euvesicatoria (AC P14727) or AvrXa7 of this organism) does not elicit the HR. Probably acts as a transcription factor in its host plant (rice) to induce plant resistance or disease. From Xanthomonas oryzae pv. oryzae.
    482..500     -  rep_origin     f1 ori (fragment): f1 bacteriophage origin of replication; arrow indicates direction of (+) strand synthesis
    505..660     -  CDS            lacZα (fragment): LacZα fragment of β-galactosidase; lacZ fragment
    668..686     +  promoter       T7 promoter: promoter for bacteriophage T7 RNA polymerase
    695..718     -  misc_feature   MCS (fragment): pBluescript multiple cloning site
    734..752     -  promoter       T3 promoter: promoter for bacteriophage T3 RNA polymerase
    797..813     -  protein_bind   lac operator: The lac repressor binds to the lac operator to inhibit transcription in E. coli. This inhibition can be relieved by adding lactose or isopropyl-β-D-thiogalactopyranoside (IPTG). lac repressor encoded by lacI
    821..851     -  promoter       lac promoter: promoter for the E. coli lac operon
    866..887     -  protein_bind   CAP binding site: CAP binding activates transcription in the presence of cAMP. E. coli catabolite activator protein
    926..1084    +  CDS            avrBs3 (fragment): AVRB3_XANEU - Experimental evidence at protein level: Swiss-Prot protein existence level 1. Avirulence protein. Acts as a transcription factor in C.annuum plants. In susceptible plants lacking the Bs3 resistance gene induces expression of a number of genes, including genes homologous to a family of auxin-induced genes, alpha-expansin genes, pectate lyase, anthocyanidin glucoside rhamnosyl transferase and at least one transcription factor, UPA20. Their expression leads to plant hypertrophy in mesophyll cells, probably mainly mediated by UPA20 (PubMed:17962565). In resistant plants induces the h
   1073..1660    +  CDS            fokIR (fragment): T2F1_PLAOK - Also known as rfoKI. Experimental evidence at protein level: Swiss-Prot protein existence level 1. Recognizes the double-stranded sequence 5'-GGATG-3'/3'-CATCC- 5' and cleaves respectively 14 bases after G-1 and 13 bases before C-1. From Planomicrobium okeanokoites (Planococcus okeanokoites) (Flavobacterium okeanokoites).
   1683..1935    +  terminator     NOS terminator: nopaline synthase terminator and poly(A) signal
   1977..1995    -  promoter       T3 promoter: promoter for bacteriophage T3 RNA polymerase
   1997..2039    -  terminator     fd terminator (fragment): central terminator from bacteriophage fd (Otsuka and Kunisawa, 1982)
   2046..2084    -  misc_feature   bom (fragment): basis of mobility region from pBR322
   2114..2191    +  CDS            YO192_YEAST (fragment): Experimental evidence at protein level: Swiss-Prot protein existence level 1. From Saccharomyces cerevisiae (strain ATCC 204508 / S288c) (Baker's yeast).
   2331..2735    +  promoter       LEU2 promoter: S. cerevisiae LEU2
   2748..3842    +  CDS            LEU2: 3-isopropylmalate dehydrogenase, required for leucine biosynthesis; S. cerevisiae LEU2; yeast auxotrophic marker
   4271..4774    -  misc_feature   CEN/ARS: S. cerevisiae CEN6 centromere fused to an autonomously replicating sequence
   4820..4920    +  promoter       AmpR promoter: bla
   4921..5781    +  CDS            AmpR: β-lactamase; bla; confers resistance to ampicillin, carbenicillin, and related antibiotics
   5988..6576    +  rep_origin     ori: high-copy-number ColE1/pMB1/pBR322/pUC origin of replication
   6759..6812    +  CDS            lacI (fragment): lac repressor; lacI; The lac repressor binds to the lac operator to inhibit transcription in E. coli. This inhibition can be relieved by adding lactose or isopropyl-β-D-thiogalactopyranoside (IPTG).
   6848..6942    +  terminator     lambda t0 terminator: transcription terminator from phage lambda
   6949..6967    +  promoter       T7 promoter: promoter for bacteriophage T7 RNA polymerase
   7044..7442    +  promoter       TEF1 promoter: S. cerevisiae TEF1; promoter for EF-1α
>Addgene plasmid #36187 | pZHY501 | depositor full sequence | sequence record 44897 | pZHY501 sequence 7498 bps
ATGGCTTCCTCCCCTCCAAAGAAAAAGAGAAAGGTTAGTTGGAAGGACGCAAGTGGTTGGTCTAGAATGG
TGGATCTACGCACGCTCGGCTACAGTCAGCAGCAGCAAGAGAAGATCAAACCGAAGGTGCGTTCGACAGT
GGCGCAGCACCACGAGGCACTGGTGGGCCATGGGTTTACACACGCGCACATCGTTGCGCTCAGCCAACAC
CCGGCAGCGTTAGGGACCGTCGCTGTCACGTATCAGCACATAATCACGGCGTTGCCAGAGGCGACACACG
AAGACATCGTTGGCGTCGGCAAACAGTGGTCCGGCGCACGCGCCCTGGAGGCCTTGCTCACGGATGCGGG
GGAGTTGAGAGGTCCGCCGTTACAGTTGGACACAGGCCAACTTGTGAAGATTGCAAAACGTGGCGGCGTG
ACCGCAATGGAGGCAGTGCATGCATCGCGCAATGCACTGACGGGTGCCCCCCTGGAGACGGGCGCCGCTA
CAGGGCGCGTCCCATTCGCCATTCAGGCTGCGCAACTGTTGGGAAGGGCGATCGGTGCGGGCCTCTTCGC
TATTACGCCAGCTGGCGAAAGGGGGATGTGCTGCAAGGCGATTAAGTTGGGTAACGCCAGGGTTTTCCCA
GTCACGACGTTGTAAAACGACGGCCAGTGAGCGCGCGTAATACGACTCACTATAGGGCGAATTGGGTACC
GGGCCCCCCCTCGAGGTCCTCCAGCTTTTGTTCCCTTTAGTGAGGGTTAATTGCGCGCTTGGCGTAATCA
TGGTCATAGCTGTTTCCTGTGTGAAATTGTTATCCGCTCACAATTCCACACAACATACGAGCCGGAAGCA
TAAAGTGTAAAGCCTGGGGTGCCTAATGAGTGAGCTAACTCACATTAATTGCGTTGCGCTCACTGCCCGC
TTTCCACCGGTCGTCTCCAACGACCACCTCGTCGCCTTGGCCTGCCTCGGCGGACGTCCTGCCATGGATG
CAGTGAAAAAGGGATTGCCGCACGCGCCGGAATTGATCAGAAGAGTCAATCGCCGTATTGGCGAACGCAC
GTCCCATCGCGTTGCCGGATCCCAGCTAGTGAAATCTGAATTGGAAGAGAAGAAATCTGAACTTAGACAT
AAATTGAAATATGTGCCACATGAATATATTGAATTGATTGAAATCGCAAGAAATTCAACTCAGGATAGAA
TCCTTGAAATGAAGGTGATGGAGTTCTTTATGAAGGTTTATGGTTATCGTGGTAAACATTTGGGTGGATC
AAGGAAACCAGACGGAGCAATTTATACTGTCGGATCTCCTATTGATTACGGTGTGATCGTTGATACTAAG
GCATATTCAGGAGGTTATAATCTTCCAATTGGTCAAGCAGATGAAATGCAAAGATATGTCGAAGAGAATC
AAACAAGAAACAAGCATATCAACCCTAATGAATGGTGGAAAGTCTATCCATCTTCAGTAACAGAATTTAA
GTTCTTGTTTGTGAGTGGTCATTTCAAAGGAAACTACAAAGCTCAGCTTACAAGATTGAATCATATCACT
AATTGTAATGGAGCTGTTCTTAGTGTAGAAGAGCTTTTGATTGGTGGAGAAATGATTAAAGCTGGTACAT
TGACACTTGAGGAAGTGAGAAGGAAATTTAATAACGGTGAGATAAACTTTTAATAGGAGCTCGAATTTCC
CCGATCGTTCAAACATTTGGCAATAAAGTTTCTTAAGATTGAATCCTGTTGCCGGTCTTGCGATGATTAT
CATATAATTTCTGTTGAATTACGTTAAGCATGTAATAATTAACATGTAATGCATGACGTTATTTATGAGA
TGGGTTTTTATGATTAGAGTCCCGCAATTATACATTTAATACGCGATAGAAAACAAAATATAGCGCGCAA
ACTAGGATAAATTATCGCGCGCGGTGTCATCTATGTTACTAGATCGTGGGCCCACATTCCTGTAGAACTC
GGTGAGACTTTTGTTCCCTTTAGTGAGGGTTAATTGTCCAAAAAAAAAGGCTCCAAAAGGAGCCTTTAAT
TGTTTCGGTTTATGCTTCTCCTTACGCATCTGTGCGGTATTTCACACCGCATATCGACGGTCGAGGAGAA
CTTCTAGTATATCCACATACCTAATATTATTGCCTTATTAAAAATGGAATCCCAACAATTACATCAAAAT
CCACATTCTCTTCAAAATCAATTGTCCTGTACTTCCTTGTTCATGTGTGTTCAAAAACGTTATATTTATA
GGATAATTATACTCTATTTCTCAACAAGTAATTGGTTGTTTGGCCGAGCGGTCTAAGGCGCCTGATTCAA
GAAATATCTTGACCGCAGTTAACTGTGGGAATACTCAGGTATCGTAAGATGCAAGAGTTCGAATCTCTTA
GCAACCATTATTTTTTTCCTCAACATAACGAGAACACACAGGGGCGCTATCGCACAGAATCAAATTCGAT
GACTGGAAATTTTTTGTTAATTTCAGAGGTCGCCTGACGCATATACCTTTTTCAACTGAAAAATTGGGAG
AAAAAGGAAAGGTGAGAGGCCGGAACCGGCTTTTCATATAGAATAGAGAAGCGTTCATGACTAAATGCTT
GCATCACAATACTTGAAGTTGACAATATTATTTAAGGACCTATTGTTTTTTCCAATAGGTGGTTAGCAAT
CGTCTTACTTTCTAACTTTTCTTACCTTTTACATTTCAGCAATATATATATATATTTCAAGGATATACCA
TTCTAATGTCTGCCCCTATGTCTGCCCCTAAGAAGATCGTCGTTTTGCCAGGTGACCACGTTGGTCAAGA
AATCACAGCCGAAGCCATTAAGGTTCTTAAAGCTATTTCTGATGTTCGTTCCAATGTCAAGTTCGATTTC
GAAAATCATTTAATTGGTGGTGCTGCTATCGATGCTACAGGTGTCCCACTTCCAGATGAGGCGCTGGAAG
CCTCCAAGAAGGTTGATGCCGTTTTGTTAGGTGCTGTGGGTGGTCCTAAATGGGGTACCGGTAGTGTTAG
ACCTGAACAAGGTTTACTAAAAATCCGTAAAGAACTTCAATTGTACGCCAACTTAAGACCATGTAACTTT
GCATCCGACTCTCTTTTAGACTTATCTCCAATCAAGCCACAATTTGCTAAAGGTACTGACTTCGTTGTTG
TCAGAGAATTAGTGGGAGGTATTTACTTTGGTAAGAGAAAGGAAGACGATGGTGATGGTGTCGCTTGGGA
TAGTGAACAATACACCGTTCCAGAAGTGCAAAGAATCACAAGAATGGCCGCTTTCATGGCCCTACAACAT
GAGCCACCATTGCCTATTTGGTCCTTGGATAAAGCTAATGTTTTGGCCTCTTCAAGATTATGGAGAAAAA
CTGTGGAGGAAACCATCAAGAACGAATTCCCTACATTGAAGGTTCAACATCAATTGATTGATTCTGCCGC
CATGATCCTAGTTAAGAACCCAACCCACCTAAATGGTATTATAATCACCAGCAACATGTTTGGTGATATC
ATCTCCGATGAAGCCTCCGTTATCCCAGGTTCCTTGGGTTTGTTGCCATCTGCGTCCTTGGCCTCTTTGC
CAGACAAGAACACCGCATTTGGTTTGTACGAACCATGCCACGGTTCTGCTCCAGATTTGCCAAAGAATAA
GGTTGACCCTATCGCCACTATCTTGTCTGCTGCAATGATGTTGAAATTGTCATTGAACTTGCCTGAAGAA
GGTAAGGCCATTGAAGATGCAGTTAAAAAGGTTTTGGATGCAGGTATCAGAACTGGTGATTTAGGTGGTT
CCAACAGTACCACCGAAGTCGGTGATGCTGTCGCCGAAGAAGTTAAGAAAATCCTTGCTTAAAAAGATTC
TCTTTTTTTATGATATTTGTACATAAACTTTATAAATGAAATTCATAATAGAAACGACACGAAATTACAA
AATGGAATATGTTCATAGGGTAGACGAAACTATATACGCAATCTACATACATTTATCAAGAAGGAGAAAA
AGGAGGATAGTAAAGGAATACAGGTAAGCAAATTGATACTAATGGCTCAACGTGATAAGGAAAAAGAATT
GCACTTTAACATTAATATTGACAAGGAGGAGGGCACCACACAAAAAGTTAGGTGTAACAGAAAATCATGA
AACTACGATTCCTAATTTGATATTGGAGGATTTTCTCTAAAAAAAAAAAAATACAACAAATAAAAAACAC
TCAATGACCTGACCATTTGATGGGCTCACCAAGCTCTTAAAACGGGAATTTATGGATCTTAATTAAGACG
GATCGCTTGCCTGTAACTTACACGCGCCTCGTATCTTTTAATGATGGAATAATTTGGGAATTTACTCTGT
GTTTATTTATTTTTATGTTTTGTATTTGGATTTTAGAAAGTAAATAAAGAAGGTAGAAGAGTTACGGAAT
GAAGAAAAAAAAATAAACAAAGGTTTAAAAAATTTCAACAAAAAGCGTACTTTACATATATATTTATTAG
ACAAGAAAAGCAGATTAAATAGATATACATTCGATTAACGATAAGTAAAATGTAAAATCACAGGATTTTC
GTGTGTGGTCTTCTACACAGACAAGATGAAACAATTCGGCATTAATACCTGAGAGCAGGAAGAGCAAGAT
AAAAGGTAGTATTTGTTGGCGATCCCCCTAGAGTCTTTTACATCTTCGGAAAACAAAAACTATTTTTTCT
TTAATTTCTTTTTTTACTTTCTATTTTTAATTTATATATTTATATTAAAAAATTTAAATTATAATTATTT
TTATAGCACGTGATGAAAAGCCTTAGGGTCAGGTGGCACTTTTCGGGGAAATGTGCGATGAACCCCTATT
TGTTTATTTTTCTAAATACATTCAAATATGTATCCGCTAATGAGACAATAACCCTGATAAATGCTTCAAT
TATATTGAAAAAGGAAGAGTATGAGTATCCAACATTTCCGTGTCGCCCTTATTCCCTTTTTTGCGGCCTT
CTGCCTTCCTGTTTTTGCTCACCCAGAAACGCTGGTGAAAGTAAAAGATGCTGAAGATCAGTTGGGTGCC
CGAGTGGGTTACATTGAACTGGATCTCAACAGCGGCAAAATCTTAGAGAGTTTTCGCCCCGAAGAACGCT
TCCCAATGATGAGCACTTTCAAAGTTCTGCTATGTGGCGCGGTGTTATCCCGTATTGATGCTGGGCAAGA
GCAACTCGGTCGCCGCATACACTATTCTCAGAATGACTTGGTTGAGTATTCACCAGTCACAGAAAAGCAT
CTTACGGATGGCATGACAGTAAGAGAATTATGTAGTGCTGCCATAACCATGAGTGATAACACTGCGGCCA
ACTTACTTCTGACAACGATTGGAGGACCGAAGGAGCTAACCGCTTTTTTGCACAACATGGGGGATCATGT
AACTCGCCTTGATCGTTGGGAACCGGAGCTGAATGAAGCCATACCAAACGACGAGCGTGACACCACGATG
CCTGTAGCAATGGCAACAACTCTCCGCAAACTATTAACTGGCGAACTACTTACTCTTGCTTCACGCCAGC
AACTCATTGACTGGATGGAGGCGGACAAAGTTGCAGGACCACTTCTGCGCTCGGCACTTCCGGCTGGCTG
GTTTATTGCTGATAAATCTGGAGCCGGTGAGCGTGGGTCTCGCGGTATCATTGCAGCACTGGGGCCAGAT
GGTAAGCCCTCCCGTATCGTAGTTATCTACACGACGGGGAGTCAGGCAACTATGGATGAACGAAATAGAC
AGATCGCTGAGATAGGTGCCTCACTGATTAAGCATTGGTAACTGTCAGACGAAGGGAAATAAATAGTAGC
CCGCCTGATGTGCGGGCTTTTTTTTGGTGGTGGTTACCAGTGTCGCTTAGCTACCGTAGGTCCTCTTAGG
CGGTCCGATTAGCGACATAGTCATCAATGCCTTGACGGCAAAATCCCTTAACGTGAGTTTTCGTTCCACT
GAGCGTCAGACCCCGTAGAAAAGATCAAAGGATCTTCTTGAGATCCTTTTTTTCTGCGCGTAATCTGCTG
CTTGCAAACAAAAAAACCACCGCTACCAGCGGTGGTTTGTTTGCCGGATCAAGAGCTACTAACTCTTTTT
CCGAAGGTAACTGGCTTCAGCAGAGCGCAGATACCAAATACTGTTCTTCTAGTGTAGCCGTAGTTAGGCC
ACCACTTCAAGAACTCTGTAGCACCGCCTACATACCTCGCTCTGCTAATCCTGTTACCAGTGGCTGCTGC
CAGTGGCGATAAGTCGTGTCTTACCGGGTTGGACTCAAGACGATAGTTACCGGATAAGGCGCAGCGGTCG
GGCTGAACGGGGGGTTCGTGCTCACAGCCCAGCTTGGAGCGAACGACCTACACCGAACTGAGATACCTAC
AGCGTGAGCTATGAGAAAGCGCCACGCTTCCCGAAGGGAGAAAGGCGGACAGGTATCCGGTAAGCGGCAG
GGTCGGAACAGGAGAGCGCACGAGGGAGCTTCCAGGGGGAAACGCCTGGTATCTTTATAGTCCTGTCGGG
TTTCGCCACCTCTGACTTGAGCGTCGATTTTTGTGATGCTCGTCAGGGGGGCGGAGCCTATGGAAAAACG
CCAGCAACGCGGCCTTTTTACGGTTCCTGGCCTTTTGCTGGCCTTTTGCTCACATGTTCTTTCCTGCGTT
ATCCCCTGATTCTGTGGATAACCGTATTACCGCCTTTGAGTGAGCTGATACCGCTCGCCGCAGCCGAACG
ACCGAGCGCAGCGAGTCAGTGAGCGAGGAAGCGGAAGAGCGCCCAATACGCAAACCGCCTCTCCCCGCGC
GTTGGCCGATTCATTGATGCAGGTCAACGACATCACCTGGTTGCGAGCCTTCTGAAGGACTCCTGTTGAT
AGATCCAGTAATGACCTCAGAACTCCATCTGGATTTGTTCAGAACGCTCGGTTGCCGCCGGGCGTTTTTT
ATTGGTGAGAATCAGGCGTAATACGACTCACTATAGGGCGAATGGAACTGGACGCTCGCCTGTGGTCGCA
GGGTGGCTCGTACGAACTTACCGCGGAGACATATCGATAATCACATAGCTTCAAAATGTTTCTACTCCTT
TTTTACTCTTCCAGATTTTCTCGGACTCCGCGCATCGCCGTACCACTTCAAAACACCCAAGCACAGCATA
CTAAATTTCCCCTCTTTCTTCCTCTAGGGTGTCGTTAATTACCCGTACTAAAGGTTTGGAAAAGAAAAAA
GAGACCGCCTCGTTTCTTTTTCTTCGTCGAAAAAGGCAATAAAAATTTTTATCACGTTTCTTTTTCTTGA
AAATTTTTTTTTTGATTTTTTTCTCTTTCGATGACCTCCCATTGATATTTAAGTTAATAAACGGTCTTCA
ATTTCTCAAGTTTCAGTTTCATTTTTCTTGTTCTATTACAACTTTTTTTACTTCTTGCTCATTAGAAAGA
AAGCATAGCAATCTAATCTAAGTTTAGATCTAACTCGAGAAAGATATTGTATATATCGTAACAATAGGAG
GTTCAACA
