>Addgene plasmid #36187 | pZHY501 | addgene partial sequence | sequence record 56774 | pCP3-3 5'-ttaaaagtttatctcaccg-3'
TTCCTCAAGTGTCAATGTACCAGCTTTAATCATTTCTCCACCAATCAAAAGCTCTTCTACACTAAGAACA
GCTCCATTACAATTAGTGATATGATTCAATCTTGTAAGCTGAGCTTTGTAGTTTCCTTTGAAATGACCAC
TCACAAACAAGAACTTAAATTCTGTTACTGAAGATGGATAGACTTTCCACCATTCATTAGGGTTGATATG
CTTGTTTCTTGTTTGATTCTCTTCGACATATCTTTGCATTTCATCTGCTTGACCAATTGGAAGATTATAA
CCTCCTGAATATGCCTTAGTATCAACGATCACACCGTAATCAATAGGAGATCCGACAGTATAAATTGCTC
CGTCTGGTTTCCTTGATCCACCCAAATGTTTACCACGATAACCATAAACCTTCATAAAGAACTCCATCAC
CTTCATTTCAAGGATTCTATCCTGAGTTGAATTTCTTGCGATTTCAATCAATTCAATATATTCATGTGGC
ACATATTTCAATTTATGTCTAAGTTCAGATTTCTTCTCTTCCAATTCAGATTTCACTAGCTGGGATCCGG
CAACGCGATGGGACGTGCGTTCGCCAATACGGCGATTGACTCTTCTGATCAATTCCGGCGCGTGCGGCAA
TCCCTTTTTCACTGCATCCATGGCAGGACGTCCGCCGAGGCAGGCCAAGGCGACGAGGTGGTCGTTGGAG
ACGACCGGTGGAAAGCGGGCAGTGAGCGCAACGCAATTAATGTGAGTTAGCTCACTCATTAGGCACCCCA
GGCTTTACACTTTATGCTTCCGGCTCGTATGTTGTGTGGAATTGTGAGCGGATAACAATTTCACACAGGA
AACAGCTATGACCATGATTACGCCAAGCGCGCAATTAACCCTCACTAAAGGGAACAAAAGCTGGAGGACC
TCGAGGGGGGGCCCGGTACCCAATTCGCCCTATAGTGAGTCG
