>Addgene plasmid #36187 | pZHY501 | addgene partial sequence | sequence record 56775 | m13pUC-Fwd  5'-CCCAGTCACGACGTTGTAAAACG-3'
CGCGCGTAATACGACTCACTATAGGGCGAATTGGGTACCGGGCCCCCCCTCGAGGTCCTCCAGCTTTTGT
TCCCTTTAGTGAGGGTTAATTGCGCGCTTGGCGTAATCATGGTCATAGCTGTTTCCTGTGTGAAATTGTT
ATCCGCTCACAATTCCACACAACATACGAGCCGGAAGCATAAAGTGTAAAGCCTGGGGTGCCTAATGAGT
GAGCTAACTCACATTAATTGCGTTGCGCTCACTGCCCGCTTTCCACCGGTCGTCTCCAACGACCACCTCG
TCGCCTTGGCCTGCCTCGGCGGACGTCCTGCCATGGATGCAGTGAAAAAGGGATTGCCGCACGCGCCGGA
ATTGATCAGAAGAGTCAATCGCCGTATTGGCGAACGCACGTCCCATCGCGTTGCCGGATCCCAGCTAGTG
AAATCTGAATTGGAAGAGAAGAAATCTGAACTTAGACATAAATTGAAATATGTGCCACATGAATATATTG
AATTGATTGAAATCGCAAGAAATTCAACTCAGGATAGAATCCTTGAAATGAAGGTGATGGAGTTCTTTAT
GAAGGTTTATGGTTATCGTGGTAAACATTTGGGTGGATCAAGGAAACCAGACGGAGCAATTTATACTGTC
GGATCTCCTATTGATTACGGTGTGATCGTTGATACTAAGGCATATTCAGGAGGTTATAATCTTCCAATTG
GTCAAGCAGATGAAATGCAAAGATATGTCGAAGAGAATCAAACAAGAAACAAGCATATCAACCCTAATGA
ATGGTGGAAAGTCTATCCATCTTCAGTAACAGAATTTAAGTTCTTGTTTGTGAGTGGTCATTTCAAAGGA
AACTACAAAGCTCAGCTTACAAGATTGAATCATATCACTAATTGTAATGGAGCTGTTCTTAGTGTA
