>Addgene plasmid #36187 | pZHY501 | addgene partial sequence | sequence record 57159 | Leu2-F 5'-atgctgtcgccgaagaag-3'
AAAGATTCTCTTTTTTTATGATATTTGTACATAAACTTTATAAATGAAATTCATAATAGAAACGACACGA
AATTACAAAATGGAATATGTTCATAGGGTAGACGAAACTATATACGCAATCTACATACATTTATCAAGAA
GGAGAAAAAGGAGGATGTAAAGGAATACAGGTAAGCAAATTGATACTAATGGCTCAACGTGATAAGGAAA
AAGAATTGCACTTTAACATTAATATTGACAAGGAGGAGGGCACCACACAAAAAGTTAGGTGTAACAGAAA
ATCATGAAACTATGATTCCTAATTTATATATTGGAGGATTTTCTCTAAAAAAAAAAAATACAACAAATAA
AAAACACTCAATGACCTGACCATTTGATGGGCTCACCAAGCTCTTAAAACGGGAATTTATGGATCTTAAT
TAAGACGGATCGCTTGCCTGTAACTTACACGCGCCTCGTATCTTTTAATGATGGAATAATTTGGGAATTT
ACTCTGTGTTTATTTATTTTTATGTTTTGTATTTGGATTTTAGAAAGTAAATAAAGAAGGTAGAAGAGTT
ACGGAATGAAGAAAAAAAAATAAACAAAGGTTTAAAAAATTTCAACAAAAAGCGTACTTTACATATATAT
TTATTAGACAAGAAAAGCAGATTAAATAGATATACATTCGATTAACGATAAGTAAAATGTAAAATCACAG
GATTTTCGTGTGTGGTCTTCTACACAGACAAGATGAAACAATTCGGCATTAATACCTGAGAGCAGGAAGA
GCAAGATAAAAGGTAGTATTTGTTGGCGATCCCCCTAGAGTCTTTTACATCTTCGGAAAACAAAAACTAT
TTTTTCTTTAATTTCTTTTTTTACTTTCTATTTTTAATTTATATATTTATATTAAAA
